>Addgene plasmid #139397 | pMT492 | addgene full sequence | sequence record 313938 | Addgene NGS Result
GAGAAAAGACTAATATTTATCTATCCATTCAGTTTGATTTCTCAGGACTTTACATCGTCCTGAAAGTATT
TGTTGGTACCGAGGACGCGTAAACATTTACAGTTGCATGTGGCCTATTGTTTTTAGCCGTTAAATATTTT
ATAACTATTAAATAGCGATACAAATTGTTCGAAACTAATATTGTTTATATCATATATTCTCGCATGTTTT
AAAGCTTTATTAAATTGATTTTTTGTAAACAGTTTTTCGTACTCTTTGTTAACCCATTTCATTACAAAAG
TTTCATATTTTTTTCTCTCTTTAAATGCCATTTTTGCTGGCTTTCTTTTTAATACAATTAATGTGCTATC
CACTTTAGGTTTTGGATGGAAATAATACCTAGGAATTTTTGCTAATATAGAAATATCTACCTCTGCCATT
AACAGCAATGCTAGTGATCTGTTTGTATCTAATAACATTTTAGCAAAACCATATTCCACTATTAAATAAC
TTATTGTGGCTGAACTTTCAAAAACAATTTTTCGAATTATATTTGTGCTTATGTTGTAAGGTATGCTGCC
AAATATTTTATATGGATTGTGGCTAGGAAATGTAAATTTCAGTATATCATCATTTACTATTTGATAGTTA
GGATAATTTAAGAGCTTATTACGAGTTACCTCACATAATTTAGAATCAATTTCTATCGCCGTTACAAAAT
TACATCTCTTTACCAATCCAGCAGTAAAATGACCTTTCCCTGCACCTATTTCAAAGATGTTATCTTTTTC
ATCTAAACTTATGCAATTCATTATTTTTTCTATGTGATATTTTGAAGTAATAAAATTTTGACTATCTTTT
ATATTTACTTTGTTCATTATAACCTCTCCTTAATTTATTGCATCTCTTTTCGAATATTTATGTTTTTTGA
GAAAAGAACGTACTCATGGTTCATCCCGATATGCGTATCGGTCTGTATATCAGCAACTTTCTATGTGTTT
CAACTACAATAGTCATCTATTCTCATCTTTCTGAGTCCACCCCCTGCAAAGCCCCTCTTTACGACATAAA
AATTCGGTCGGAAAAGGTATGCAAAAGATGTTTCTCTCTTTAAGAGAAACTCTTCGGGATGCAAAAATAT
GAAAATAACTCCAATTCACCAAATTATATAGCGACTTTTTTACAAAATGCTAAAATTTGTTGATTTCCGT
CAAGCAATTGTTGAGCAAAAATGTCTTTTACGATAAAATGATACCTCAATATCAACTGTTTAGCAAAACG
ATATTTCTCTTAAAGAGAGAAACACCTTTTTGTTCACCAATCCCCGACTTTTAATCCCGCGGCCATGATT
GAAAAAGGAAGAGTATGAGTATTCAACATTTCCGTGTCGCCCTTATTCCCTTTTTTGCGGCATTTTGCCT
TCCTGTTTTTGCTCACCCAGAAACGCTGGTGAAAGTAAAAGATGCTGAAGATCAGTTGGGTGCACGAGTG
GGTTACATCGAACTGGATCTCAACAGCGGTAAGATCCTTGAGAGTTTTCGCCCCGAAGAACGTTTTCCAA
TGATGAGCACTTTTAAAGTTCTGCTATGTGGCGCGGTATTATCCCGTATTGACGCCGGGCAAGAGCAACT
CGGTCGCCGCATACACTATTCTCAGAATGACTTGGTTGAGTACTCACCAGTCACAGAAAAGCATCTTACG
GATGGCATGACAGTAAGAGAATTATGCAGTGCTGCCATAACCATGAGTGATAACACTGCGGCCAACTTAC
TTCTGACAACGATCGGAGGACCGAAGGAGCTAACCGCTTTTTTGCACAACATGGGGGATCATGTAACTCG
CCTTGATCGTTGGGAACCGGAGCTGAATGAAGCCATACCAAACGACGAGCGTGACACCACGATGCCTGTA
GCAATGGCAACAACGTTGCGCAAACTATTAACTGGCGAACTACTTACTCTAGCTTCCCGGCAACAATTAA
TAGACTGGATGGAGGCGGATAAAGTTGCAGGACCACTTCTGCGCTCGGCCCTTCCGGCTGGCTGGTTTAT
TGCTGATAAATCTGGAGCCGGTGAGCGTGGGTCACGCGGTATCATTGCAGCACTGGGGCCAGATGGTAAG
CCCTCCCGTATCGTAGTTATCTACACGACGGGGAGTCAGGCAACTATGGATGAACGAAATAGACAGATCG
CTGAGATAGGTGCCTCACTGATTAAGCATTGGTAACTGTCAGACCAAGTTTACTCATAACGCGTCAATTC
GAGGGGGATCAATTCCGTGATAGGTGGGCTGCCCTTCCTGGTTGGCTTGGTTTCATCAGCCATCCGCTTG
CCCTCATCTGTTACGCCGGCGGTAGCCGGCCAGCCTCGCAGAGCAGGATTCCCGTTGAGCACCGCCAGGT
GCGAATAAGGGACAGTGAAGAAGGAACACCCGCTCGCGGGTGGGCCTACTTCACCTATCCTGCCCGGCTG
ACGCCGTTGGATACACCAAGGAAAGTCTACACGAACCCTTTGGCAAAATCCTGTATATCGTGCGAAAAAG
GATGGATATACCGAAAAAATCGCTATAATGACCCCGAAGCAGGGTTATGCAGCGGAAAACGGAATTGATC
CGGCCACGATGCGTCCGGCGTAGAGGATCTGAAGATCAACAGTTCAACCTGTTGATAGTACGTACTAAGC
TCTCATGTTTCACGTACTAAGCTCTCATGTTTAACGTACTAAGCTCTCATGTTTAACGAACTAAACCCTC
ATGGCTAACGTACTAAGCTCTCATGGCTAACGTACTAAGCTCTCATGTTTCACGTACTAAGCTCTCATGT
TTGAACAATAAAATTAATATAAATCAGCAACTTAAATAGCCTCTAAGGTTTTAAGTTTTATAAGAAAAAA
AAGAATATATAAGGCTTTTAAAGCTTTTAAGGTTTAACGGTTGTGGACAACAAGCCAGGGATGTAACGCA
CTGAGAAGCCCTTAGAGCCTCTCAAAGCAATTTTGAGTGACACAGGAACACTTAACGGCTGACATGGGAA
TTCCCCTCCACCGCGGTGTATTAATGCGGCTGCAATTTTTTTGGGCGGGGCCGCCCAAAAAAATCCTAGC
ACCCTGCAGGGTCTCCCGCTTTACAAAGAAAATTCGACAAACTGTTATTTTTCTATCTATTTAAATGTAC
ACCCGTTTGTTTACTTTACTTTAGTTATGTACCTTTGTCGGCAATGTACACCCGAAAGTTTACTTTCAAA
GATAGAATAAGTCTTTGTTTTAGAGCTAGAAATAGCAAGTTAAAATAAGGCTAGTCCGTTATCAACTTGA
AAAAGTGGCACCGAGTCGGTGCTTTTTTTCCAATTATTGAACACCCTAACGGGTGTTTTTTTGTTTCTGG
TCTCCCGCCGCGGCCGCTGCTGTCATAGGCCGGTTGTCCGGTAGTCCGGATGATTTAAGGAAGATTTCTC
TTCTTTTTTCACTTTCTCCGAACAACCTCCAAAAGACTTATTCTATCTTTGCAGTAGCTGTCACCGGATG
TGCTTTCCGGTCTGATGAGTCCGTGAGGACGAAACAGCCTCTACAAATAATTTTGTTTAACGCATTTTAA
AATAAAATAAATTATTTATTTAATTAAACGAATATGGTTTTTACTCTGGAAGATTTTGTTGGCGATTGGC
GTCAGACCGCGGGTTATAATTTGGATCAAGTCCTGGAACAGGGTGGCGTAAGCTCTCTGTTCCAGAACCT
GGGTGTGAGCGTGACGCCGATTCAGCGCATCGTTCTGTCCGGCGAGAACGGTCTGAAAATTGATATTCAT
GTGATCATCCCGTACGAAGGCCTGAGCGGTGACCAAATGGGTCAAATCGAGAAAATCTTTAAAGTCGTCT
ACCCAGTTGACGATCACCACTTCAAGGTTATCTTGCATTACGGTACGCTGGTGATTGATGGTGTGACCCC
GAATATGATTGACTATTTCGGCCGTCCGTATGAAGGCATTGCCGTTTTTGACGGTAAAAAGATCACCGTC
ACCGGTACCCTGTGGAATGGCAATAAGATTATTGACGAGCGTCTGATTAACCCGGACGGCAGCCTGCTGT
TCCGCGTGACCATCAACGGTGTCACGGGTTGGCGTCTGTGCGAGCGCATCCTGGCATAATGAACTGGGAT
CCCTCGGTACCAAATTTTCGAAAAAAGACGCTGAAAAGCGTCTTTTTTCGTTTTGGTCCGCGGCCGCCGG
CCGCTGATCTGGAAGAAGCAATGAAAGCTGCTGTTAAGTCTCCGAATCAGGTATTGTTCCTGACAGGTGT
ATTCCCATCCGGTAAACGCGGATACTTTGCAGTTGATCTGACTCAGGAATAAATTATAAATTAAGGTAAG
AAGATTGTAGGATAAGCTAATGAAATAGAAAAAGGATGCCGTCACACAACTTGTCGGCATTCTTTTTTGT
TTTATTAGTTGAAAATATAGTGAAAAAGTTGCCTAAATATGTATGTTAACAAATTATTTGTCGTAACTTT
GCACTCCAAATCTGTTTTTAACATATGGCACTAATGCAGAAAAAATTGACTCGTTCTCAGCAGAAACACT
TGGACATCATCAACGCTGCTAAAGAAGAATTCATCGAATTCGGTTTCTTGGCTGCTAACATGGACCGTAT
CACTTCTTCTGCTGAAGTATCTAAACGTACTTTGTACCGTCACTTCGAATCTAAAGAAGTATTGTTCGAA
TCTGTATTGACTATCATCAACGACTCTGTAAACGAATCTATCTCTTACCACTTCGACCCGAACAAATCTA
CTGAAGAACAGTTGACTGAAATCGCTTACAAAGAAATCGACGTATTGTACAAAACTTACGGTATCGCTTT
GGCTCGTACTATCGTAATGGAATTCTTGCGTCAGCCGGAAATGGCTAAAACTTTGATCCAGAACATCTAC
TCTATCCGTGCTATCACTCAGTGGTTCCGTTCTGCTATCGAAGCTAAACGTTTGAAAGACGCTGACCCGA
AATTGATGACTGACGTATACGTATCTTTGTTCCAGGGTTTGTTCTTCTGGCCGCAGGTAATGCACTTGGA
CTTGGAACCGCACGGTGAAGAATTGTCTCAGAAAATCGAAACTTTGACTACTATCTTCTTGCAGTCTTAC
GGTGTAGCTGAATAACAATGAATGGGCTTTCCTCGGTACCAAATTCCAGAAAAGAGGCCTCCCGAAAGGG
GGGCCTTTTTTCGTTTTGGTCCCTAATTGCCTATCTTCCAGTGATGGAACAGCATTTGTGCATTGGCTGC
AACAATCAGCCTTACTTGTGCCTGTTCTATTTCCGAACCGACCGCTTGTATGAATGCATCAAAATTCGTT
TTCTCTACGTTGGATTCCTTGTTGCTCATATTGTGATGATAATTTCTACAAATATAGTCATTGGTAACTA
TCTATGAAACTGTTTGATACTTTTATCAGTCCAGTAGTTTTACAAGGTCTTTCTTCATTTCTTCGTCAAT
ATCCCTGTATCGTCTGAAAGCTTTGCTTCCCTCCTTGTGTCCCGACAGTGCGGAAACAAGGTTCGGGTCT
TTCACTTTTTTATAGATATTGCCGATAAACGTACGTCTTGCCAGATGGCTGCTTGCCACTTCATAAATAG
GTCGTTTGATTTCGTTGTGCGTCAACGGGTCTAAGATTGTTACGATGCGGTCAACTCCAGCTAATTTGAA
TATCTTTTTTATGGCATCATTGTACTTTTGCTCGGATATGAACGGCAACAGTTTTCCCTCATATTCTTTG
TAGCGTTCAAGGATTTCTTTCGCTTTGTCGTTAAGTGGAACACGTACCGTAACCGGATTCCCCTCTTTGG
TTTTCTTGGGAATATATTCTATGGCTTCATTGACCACATTTAGTTTGGTCATTCGGTACAGGTCGCTCAC
CCTGCATCCTATCAGTGTCTGAAATATGAATATATCCCTCTGTATTGCCAGTTGTGGGGTGGCAGAAAGG
TCTGCATTAAAAATCCTGTCCCTTTCTTCGAGTGTTATATAATAAGGTGTACCATATGTACACTCCTCTA
TCGGAAACTTGTCGAAAGGTCTGTTTGTGGTGCGTTTGTTATCGAAGCACCACAGGAAGAATGTGCGTAT
TCTTGAAAAACAGTCTATCAGCGTGTTTTTGCTTCTGGGCTGTGGTGTCCTCTTTTCGGGAATGGCTTCA
TAAATGCTCGGGTAAAGTTCATAATACTGGTATTCGTTCTGAAAGAAATCCCACATATCCCGAAGCGTGT
CAGGTGTTACCAAATCCACATCAAGGATAAAGCCCTTTTGTCCTCTCTTTGTAGCCCTTACATATAGTTC
ATAACGCAGTAAGGCTCTTTTGACAACCCGGAAATTTTTCTTTCGTACTTCCGACAAAGGGTGCTTGTTT
AGAAATTCATCGAATAGTTCTCCAATGGTAGGCTTGATAACCACTTCCTCCGGCAAAAAATATTTTTCAG
GATGGTAAAATTTATCAAGTGTTGTTTTTAGCCATTCTTTGTCTATTGCTTCCTTTTCTTGTTGATATAC
CTTCTCGATATAGGTTTTCAACTGGCGTATCTCTTCATTTATATGGGTACGCATTTCTTCATTGCAGACA
GCTTTCGTTTTTACACATTCGTCTTTATCATCCCATAGATTGGGATTGATGGCTAACTGAGTAGGAGCAA
CGGAGTCTAACTGCCTTCCGTTTCTAAAACGGACATAGATTGTAGCCATGGATTCTGTATCATATCGTTT
GGCTGCTTTTTTAATGATAAAGGTTACTTTCATAGACTTTCAGGTTGAATTTTACTCTGCTGCAAATATA
AATATTTTCCCCAGCATTTTCCCCACATCTGCTAAATATTTTGCAATTCGATTAAACTTGGATTAAAATT
TAATAGGATTATAACATATTGAAATACAGTGTAATTGTGGCGTTTTTCCGCATTTTTCTTTTTACCCACA
TTTTCCCCACTTTAATTATTTCAAATGCGGGGTCTGGGTACAAGAAAGAAAGCTAAGTATTTGATAGTTC
AATACTTAGCTTTTTCTTTTGCTTGAATTTTCCCCACATTTTCCCCACACGTGCAAAAAATATAGCAGTA
AGTCATTATTTCTTTTGGTTGAACGTAGAGAGTAGCGATATTAAAAGAATCCGAT
Features (pLannotate 1.2.2; 10 found; start..end, strand, type, name):
    129..857     -  CDS            ermC': ERM_BACIU - Experimental evidence at protein level: Swiss-Prot protein existence level 1. This protein produces a dimethylation of the adenine residue at position 2085 in 23S rRNA, resulting in reduced affinity between ribosomes and macrolide-lincosamide-streptogramin B antibiotics. From Bacillus subtilis.
   1328..1344    +  promoter       AmpR promoter (fragment): bla
   1345..2205    +  CDS            AmpR: β-lactamase; bla; confers resistance to ampicillin, carbenicillin, and related antibiotics
   2258..2303    -  CDS            traJ (fragment): oriT-recognizing protein; traJ
   2336..2445    -  oriT           oriT: incP origin of transfer
   2648..3004    +  rep_origin     R6K γ ori: γ replication origin from E. coli plasmid R6K; requires the R6K initiator protein pi for replication
   3237..3312    +  misc_RNA       gRNA scaffold: guide RNA scaffold for the Streptococcus pyogenes CRISPR/Cas9 system
   3488..3537    +  misc_RNA       sTRSV HHRz: hammerhead ribozyme from the tobacco ringspot virus satellite RNA (Khvorova et al., 2003)
   3574..3591    +  polyA_signal   hsp70 poly(A) (fragment): polyadenlyation signal from the Drosophila melanogaster hsp70Ab gene
   3598..4116    +  CDS            LUCI_OPLGR (fragment): Experimental evidence at protein level: Swiss-Prot protein existence level 1. Catalytic subunit of oplophorus-luciferin 2-monooxygenase. Oxidoreductase that converts coelenterazine (the oplophorus luciferin) to coelenteramide under emission of blue light with a maximum at 454 nm. Is also active with bisdeoxycoelenterazine. From Oplophorus gracilirostris (Luminous shrimp).
