[The description below was written by a language model from this plasmid's Addgene catalogue record and pLannotate feature annotations shown in this document.]
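Description:
pMT492 is a synthetic-biology plasmid built on the pNBU1 backbone, carrying a CRISPR-based NOT gate (designated NOT Gate 5) from work on genetic circuit design in the gut bacterium Bacteroides thetaiotaomicron. It is maintained in E. coli at low copy through the R6K γ origin, which only replicates when the pi initiator protein is supplied in trans, hence the use of a pir-expressing strain. Selection in E. coli relies on the β-lactamase (AmpR) gene. An erythromycin-resistance methyltransferase gene (annotated as ermC-like) provides the ErmR marker named in the record, presumably for selection in the recipient. An incP oriT with a neighbouring traJ fragment allows the plasmid to be mobilised by conjugation. NBU1-type vectors generally integrate into the Bacteroides chromosome, but no integrase or attachment site is annotated, and about 3 kb of the 7,125 nt sequence downstream of the reporter carries no annotation at all.

The payload has two linked units. A bile acid-inducible promoter drives sgRNA-5, detected in the table as a Streptococcus pyogenes Cas9 guide RNA scaffold. Downstream, the PM5 promoter drives NanoLuc, annotated as an Oplophorus luciferase fragment, preceded by an sTRSV hammerhead ribozyme that probably acts as a self-cleaving insulator of the transcript's 5′ end. The short hsp70 poly(A) hit is likely a spurious match. The intended logic is that bile acid induces the guide, which directs repression of PM5, so luminescence falls as input rises. No Cas9 or dCas9 gene is annotated, so that protein would have to be supplied elsewhere; the record does not say how. The construct serves to characterise the response of this gate.
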