Addgene plasmid #139397: pMT492
Purpose: Bile Acid inducible sgRNA-5 with PM5 driving Nanoluc expression (NOT Gate 5), pNBU1 backbone, AmpR, ErmR
Depositing lab: Christopher Voigt. Depositing organization: Massachusetts Institute of Technology. Publication: Genetic circuit design automation for the gut resident species Bacteroides thetaiotaomicron. Taketani M, Zhang J, Zhang S, Triassi AJ, Huang YJ, Griffith LG, Voigt CA. Nat Biotechnol. 2020 Aug;38(8):962-969. doi: 10.1038/s41587-020-0468-5. Epub 2020 Mar 30. PubMed 32231334.
Backbone
  Vector backbone: pNBU1
  Vector type: Synthetic Biology
Growth in bacteria
  Bacterial resistance: Ampicillin, 100 μg/mL
  Growth temperature: 37°C
  Growth strain: Pir1
  Copy number: Low Copy
Gene/Insert
  Gene/Insert name: Bile Acid inducible sgRNA-5 with PM5 driving Nanoluc expression (NOT Gate 5)
  Promoter: Bile Acid inducible Promoter
  Cloning method: Gibson Cloning
  Sequencing primers: 5′ aacgcactgagaagccctta; 3′ tgagcaacaaggaatccaaca
Terms and licenses: Academic/Nonprofit Terms; Industry Terms: Not Available to Industry
How to cite: pMT492 was a gift from Christopher Voigt (Addgene plasmid # 139397 ; http://n2t.net/addgene:139397 ; RRID:Addgene_139397)
